>Addgene plasmid #99150 | pBluescript-CTG-47 | depositor full sequence | sequence record 181549 | pBluescript-CTG-47 sequence 3117 bps
GTAATACGACTCACTATAGGGCGAATTGGAGCTCCACCGCGGTGGCGGCCGCGTCGACGAGCTCCGTCTC
TGCTGCTGCTGCTGCTGCTGCTGCTGCTGCTGCTGCTGCTGCTGCTGCTGCTGCTGCTGCTGCTGCTGCT
GCTGCTGCTGCTGCTGCTGCTGCTGCTGCTGCTGCTGCTGCTGCTGCTGCTGCTGCTGCTGCTGCTGCTG
TGAGACCGAATTCGATATCAAGCTTTAGCTAGCTAACTAGCTAACTAGGCTCTTCCGGCCTCTCGAGGGG
AGGCCCGGTACCCAGCTTTTGTTCCCTTTAGTGAGGGTTAATTGCGCGCTTGGCGTAATCATGGTCATAG
CTGTTTCCTGTGTGAAATTGTTATCCGCTCACAATTCCACACAACATACGAGCCGGAAGCATAAAGTGTA
AAGCCTGGGGTGCCTAATGAGTGAGCTAACTCACATTAATTGCGTTGCGCTCACTGCCCGCTTTCCAGTC
GGGAAACCTGTCGTGCCAGCTGCATTAATGAATCGGCCAACGCGCGGGGAGAGGCGGTTTGCGTATTGGG
CGCACTTCCGCTTCCTCGCTCACTGACTCGCTGCGCTCGGTCGTTCGGCTGCGGCGAGCGGTATCAGCTC
ACTCAAAGGCGGTAATACGGTTATCCACAGAATCAGGGGATAACGCAGGAAAGAACATGTGAGCAAAAGG
CCAGCAAAAGGCCAGGAACCGTAAAAAGGCCGCGTTGCTGGCGTTTTTCCATAGGCTCCGCCCCCCTGAC
GAGCATCACAAAAATCGACGCTCAAGTCAGAGGTGGCGAAACCCGACAGGACTATAAAGATACCAGGCGT
TTCCCCCTGGAAGCTCCCTCGTGCGCTCTCCTGTTCCGACCCTGCCGCTTACCGGATACCTGTCCGCCTT
TCTCCCTTCGGGAAGCGTGGCGCTTTCTCATAGCTCACGCTGTAGGTATCTCAGTTCGGTGTAGGTCGTT
CGCTCCAAGCTGGGCTGTGTGCACGAACCCCCCGTTCAGCCCGACCGCTGCGCCTTATCCGGTAACTATC
GTCTTGAGTCCAACCCGGTAAGACACGACTTATCGCCACTGGCAGCAGCCACTGGTAACAGGATTAGCAG
AGCGAGGTATGTAGGCGGTGCTACAGAGTTCTTGAAGTGGTGGCCTAACTACGGCTACACTAGAAGGACA
GTATTTGGTATCTGCGCTCTGCTGAAGCCAGTTACCTTCGGAAAAAGAGTTGGTAGCTCTTGATCCGGCA
AACAAACCACCGCTGGTAGCGGTGGTTTTTTTGTTTGCAAGCAGCAGATTACGCGCAGAAAAAAAGGATC
TCAAGAAGATCCTTTGATCTTTTCTACGGGGTCTGACGCTCAGTGGAACGAAAACTCACGTTAAGGGATT
TTGGTCATGAGATTATCAAAAAGGATCTTCACCTAGATCCTTTTAAATTAAAAATGAAGTTTTAAATCAA
TCTAAAGTATATATGAGTAAACTTGGTCTGACAGTTACCAATGCTTAATCAGTGAGGCACCTATCTCAGC
GATCTGTCTATTTCGTTCATCCATAGTTGCCTGACTCCCCGTCGTGTAGATAACTACGATACGGGAGGGC
TTACCATCTGGCCCCAGTGCTGCAATGATACCGCGAGACCCACGCTCACCGGCTCCAGATTTATCAGCAA
TAAACCAGCCAGCCGGAAGGGCCGAGCGCAGAAGTGGTCCTGCAACTTTATCCGCCTCCATCCAGTCTAT
TAATTGTTGCCGGGAAGCTAGAGTAAGTAGTTCGCCAGTTAATAGTTTGCGCAACGTTGTTGCCATTGCT
ACAGGCATCGTGGTGTCACGCTCGTCGTTTGGTATGGCTTCATTCAGCTCCGGTTCCCAACGATCAAGGC
GAGTTACATGATCCCCCATGTTGTGCAAAAAAGCGGTTAGCTCCTTCGGTCCTCCGATCGTTGTCAGAAG
TAAGTTGGCCGCAGTGTTATCACTCATGGTTATGGCAGCACTGCATAATTCTCTTACTGTCATGCCATCC
GTAAGATGCTTTTCTGTGACTGGTGAGTACTCAACCAAGTCATTCTGAGAATAGTGTATGCGGCGACCGA
GTTGCTCTTGCCCGGCGTCAATACGGGATAATACCGCGCCACATAGCAGAACTTTAAAAGTGCTCATCAT
TGGAAAACGTTCTTCGGGGCGAAAACTCTCAAGGATCTTACCGCTGTTGAGATCCAGTTCGATGTAACCC
ACTCGTGCACCCAACTGATCTTCAGCATCTTTTACTTTCACCAGCGTTTCTGGGTGAGCAAAAACAGGAA
GGCAAAATGCCGCAAAAAAGGGAATAAGGGCGACACGGAAATGTTGAATACTCATACTCTTCCTTTTTCA
ATATTATTGAAGCATTTATCAGGGTTATTGTCTCATGAGCGGATACATATTTGAATGTATTTAGAAAAAT
AAACAAATAGGGGTTCCGCGCACATTTCCCCGAAAAGTGCCACCTAAATTGTAAGCGTTAATATTTTGTT
AAAATTCGCGTTAAATTTTTGTTAAATCAGCTCATTTTTTAACCAATAGGCCGAAATCGGCAAAATCCCT
TATAAATCAAAAGAATAGACCGAGATAGGGT
[37 nt withheld, positions 2622-2658]
AAAGAACGTGGACTCCAACGTCAAAGG
[49 nt withheld, positions 2686-2734]
T
[91 nt withheld, positions 2736-2826]
G
[124 nt withheld, positions 2828-2951]
CCCATTCGCCATTCAGGCTGCGCAACTGTTGGGAAGGGCGATCGGTGCGGGCCTCTTCGCTATTACGCCA
GCTGGCGAAAGGGGGATGTGCTGCAAGGCGATTAAGTTGGGTAACGCCAGGGTTTTCCCAGTCACGACGT
TGTAAAACGACGGCCAGTGAGCGCGC
Features (pLannotate 1.2.2; 13 found; start..end, strand, type, name):
      2..20      +  promoter       T7 promoter: promoter for bacteriophage T7 RNA polymerase
     29..52      +  misc_feature   MCS (fragment): pBluescript multiple cloning site
    218..235     +  misc_feature   MCS (fragment): pBluescript multiple cloning site
    305..323     -  promoter       T3 promoter: promoter for bacteriophage T3 RNA polymerase
    368..384     -  protein_bind   lac operator: The lac repressor binds to the lac operator to inhibit transcription in E. coli. This inhibition can be relieved by adding lactose or isopropyl-β-D-thiogalactopyranoside (IPTG). lac repressor encoded by lacI
    392..422     -  promoter       lac promoter: promoter for the E. coli lac operon
    437..458     -  protein_bind   CAP binding site: CAP binding activates transcription in the presence of cAMP. E. coli catabolite activator protein
    471..563     -  CDS            lacI (fragment): lac repressor; lacI; The lac repressor binds to the lac operator to inhibit transcription in E. coli. This inhibition can be relieved by adding lactose or isopropyl-β-D-thiogalactopyranoside (IPTG).
    746..1334    -  rep_origin     ori: high-copy-number ColE1/pMB1/pBR322/pUC origin of replication
   1505..2365    -  CDS            AmpR: β-lactamase; bla; confers resistance to ampicillin, carbenicillin, and related antibiotics
   2366..2470    -  promoter       AmpR promoter: bla
   2523..2951    -  rep_origin     f1 ori (sequence partly withheld): f1 bacteriophage origin of replication; arrow indicates direction of (+) strand synthesis
   2956..3111    -  CDS            lacZα (fragment): LacZα fragment of β-galactosidase; lacZ fragment
