>Addgene plasmid #99150 | pBluescript-CTG-47 | addgene full sequence | sequence record 190211 | Addgene NGS Result
TAATGTGAGTTAGCTCACTCATTAGGCACCCCAGGCTTTACACTTTATGCTCCCGGCTCGTATGTTGTGT
GGAATTGTGAGCGGATAACAATTTCACACAGGAAACAGCTATGACCATGATTACGCCAAGCGCGCAATTA
ACCCTCACTAAAGGGAACAAAAGCTGGGTACCGGGCCTCCCCTCGAGAGGCCGGAAGAGCCTAGTTAGCT
AGTTAGCTAGCTAAAGCTTGATATCGAATTCGGTCTCACAGCAGCAGCAGCAGCAGCAGCAGCAGCAGCA
GCAGCAGCAGCAGCAGCAGCAGCAGCAGCAGCAGCAGCAGCAGCAGCAGCAGCAGCAGCAGCAGCAGCAG
CAGCAGCAGCAGCAGCAGCAGCAGCAGCAGCAGCAGCAGAGACGGAGCTCGTCGACGCGGCCGCCACCGC
GGTGGAGCTCCAATTCGCCCTATAGTGAGTCGTATTACGCGCGCTCACTGGCCGTCGTTTTACAACGTCG
TGACTGGGAAAACCCTGGCGTTACCCAACTTAATCGCCTTGCAGCACATCCCCCTTTCGCCAGCTGGCGT
AATAGCGAAGAGGCCCGCACCGATCGCCCTTCCCAACAGTTGCGCAGCCTGAATGGCGAATGGG
[124 nt withheld, positions 625-748]
C
[91 nt withheld, positions 750-840]
A
[49 nt withheld, positions 842-890]
CCTTTGACGTTGGAGTCCACGTTCTTT
[37 nt withheld, positions 918-954]
ACCCTATCTCGGTCTATTCTTTTGATTTATAAGGGATTTTGCCGATTTCGGCCTATTGGTTAAAAAATGA
GCTGATTTAACAAAAATTTAACGCGAATTTTAACAAAATATTAACGCTTACAATTTAGGTGGCACTTTTC
GGGGAAATGTGCGCGGAACCCCTATTTGTTTATTTTTCTAAATACATTCAAATATGTATCCGCTCATGAG
ACAATAACCCTGATAAATGCTTCAATAATATTGAAAAAGGAAGAGTATGAGTATTCAACATTTCCGTGTC
GCCCTTATTCCCTTTTTTGCGGCATTTTGCCTTCCTGTTTTTGCTCACCCAGAAACGCTGGTGAAAGTAA
AAGATGCTGAAGATCAGTTGGGTGCACGAGTGGGTTACATCGAACTGGATCTCAACAGCGGTAAGATCCT
TGAGAGTTTTCGCCCCGAAGAACGTTTTCCAATGATGAGCACTTTTAAAGTTCTGCTATGTGGCGCGGTA
TTATCCCGTATTGACGCCGGGCAAGAGCAACTCGGTCGCCGCATACACTATTCTCAGAATGACTTGGTTG
AGTACTCACCAGTCACAGAAAAGCATCTTACGGATGGCATGACAGTAAGAGAATTATGCAGTGCTGCCAT
AACCATGAGTGATAACACTGCGGCCAACTTACTTCTGACAACGATCGGAGGACCGAAGGAGCTAACCGCT
TTTTTGCACAACATGGGGGATCATGTAACTCGCCTTGATCGTTGGGAACCGGAGCTGAATGAAGCCATAC
CAAACGACGAGCGTGACACCACGATGCCTGTAGCAATGGCAACAACGTTGCGCAAACTATTAACTGGCGA
ACTACTTACTCTAGCTTCCCGGCAACAATTAATAGACTGGATGGAGGCGGATAAAGTTGCAGGACCACTT
CTGCGCTCGGCCCTTCCGGCTGGCTGGTTTATTGCTGATAAATCTGGAGCCGGTGAGCGTGGGTCTCGCG
GTATCATTGCAGCACTGGGGCCAGATGGTAAGCCCTCCCGTATCGTAGTTATCTACACGACGGGGAGTCA
GGCAACTATGGATGAACGAAATAGACAGATCGCTGAGATAGGTGCCTCACTGATTAAGCATTGGTAACTG
TCAGACCAAGTTTACTCATATATACTTTAGATTGATTTAAAACTTCATTTTTAATTTAAAAGGATCTAGG
TGAAGATCCTTTTTGATAATCTCATGACCAAAATCCCTTAACGTGAGTTTTCGTTCCACTGAGCGTCAGA
CCCCGTAGAAAAGATCAAAGGATCTTCTTGAGATCCTTTTTTTCTGCGCGTAATCTGCTGCTTGCAAACA
AAAAAACCACCGCTACCAGCGGTGGTTTGTTTGCCGGATCAAGAGCTACCAACTCTTTTTCCGAAGGTAA
CTGGCTTCAGCAGAGCGCAGATACCAAATACTGTTCTTCTAGTGTAGCCGTAGTTAGGCCACCACTTCAA
GAACTCTGTAGCACCGCCTACATACCTCGCTCTGCTAATCCTGTTACCAGTGGCTGCTGCCAGTGGCGAT
AAGTCGTGTCTTACCGGGTTGGACTCAAGACGATAGTTACCGGATAAGGCGCAGCGGTCGGGCTGAACGG
GGGGTTCGTGCACACAGCCCAGCTTGGAGCGAACGACCTACACCGAACTGAGATACCTACAGCGTGAGCT
ATGAGAAAGCGCCACGCTTCCCGAAGGGAGAAAGGCGGACAGGTATCCGGTAAGCGGCAGGGTCGGAACA
GGAGAGCGCACGAGGGAGCTTCCAGGGGGAAACGCCTGGTATCTTTATAGTCCTGTCGGGTTTCGCCACC
TCTGACTTGAGCGTCGATTTTTGTGATGCTCGTCAGGGGGGCGGAGCCTATGGAAAAACGCCAGCAACGC
GGCCTTTTTACGGTTCCTGGCCTTTTGCTGGCCTTTTGCTCACATGTTCTTTCCTGCGTTATCCCCTGAT
TCTGTGGATAACCGTATTACCGCCTTTGAGTGAGCTGATACCGCTCGCCGCAGCCGAACGACCGAGCGCA
GCGAGTCAGTGAGCGAGGAAGCGGAAGTGCGCCCAATACGCAAACCGCCTCTCCCCGCGCGTTGGCCGAT
TCATTAATGCAGCTGGCACGACAGGTTTCCCGACTGGAAAGCGGGCAGTGAGCGCAACGCAAT
Features (pLannotate 1.2.2; 13 found; start..end, strand, type, name):
      1..22      +  protein_bind   CAP binding site: CAP binding activates transcription in the presence of cAMP. E. coli catabolite activator protein
     37..67      +  promoter       lac promoter: promoter for the E. coli lac operon
     75..91      +  protein_bind   lac operator: The lac repressor binds to the lac operator to inhibit transcription in E. coli. This inhibition can be relieved by adding lactose or isopropyl-β-D-thiogalactopyranoside (IPTG). lac repressor encoded by lacI
    136..154     +  promoter       T3 promoter: promoter for bacteriophage T3 RNA polymerase
    224..241     -  misc_feature   MCS (fragment): pBluescript multiple cloning site
    407..430     -  misc_feature   MCS (fragment): pBluescript multiple cloning site
    439..457     -  promoter       T7 promoter: promoter for bacteriophage T7 RNA polymerase
    465..620     +  CDS            lacZα (fragment): LacZα fragment of β-galactosidase; lacZ fragment
    625..1053    +  rep_origin     f1 ori (sequence partly withheld): f1 bacteriophage origin of replication; arrow indicates direction of (+) strand synthesis
   1106..1210    +  promoter       AmpR promoter: bla
   1211..2071    +  CDS            AmpR: β-lactamase; bla; confers resistance to ampicillin, carbenicillin, and related antibiotics
   2242..2830    +  rep_origin     ori: high-copy-number ColE1/pMB1/pBR322/pUC origin of replication
   3013..3105    +  CDS            lacI (fragment): lac repressor; lacI; The lac repressor binds to the lac operator to inhibit transcription in E. coli. This inhibition can be relieved by adding lactose or isopropyl-β-D-thiogalactopyranoside (IPTG).
