[The description below was written by a language model from this plasmid's Addgene catalogue record and pLannotate feature annotations shown in this document.]
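Description:
pBluescript-CTG-47 is a small (about 3.1 kb) phagemid built on the pBluescript II cloning vector and carrying a synthetic trinucleotide repeat tract of 47 units. The insert (listed as roughly 180 bp) was placed between the EcoRI and NotI sites of the polylinker, and both sites remain intact. The record names the insert 47xCTG but describes the purpose as 47xCAG repeats. These are complementary strands of the same duplex, so which repeat appears in an RNA product depends on the direction of transcription; the record lists T7 as the promoter for the insert but does not state explicitly which strand it yields.

Both feature tables, one from the depositor's sequence and one from repository sequencing, are the same length and show the same elements in opposite orientations. Neither annotates the repeat itself. It falls in the unannotated gap between two fragments of the pBluescript multiple cloning site, which is flanked by convergent T7 and T3 phage promoters, so either strand could in principle be transcribed in vitro with the corresponding polymerase. The surrounding lac promoter, operator, CAP site and interrupted lacZα fragment are remnants of the backbone's blue/white screening system.

Propagation in E. coli relies on the high-copy pUC-type origin with ampicillin selection through β-lactamase, and an f1 origin permits single-stranded DNA production with helper phage. The use of a recombination-deficient host at reduced temperature is consistent with the known instability of repeat tracts. Although catalogued as a bacterial expression vector, its design and the associated study of RNA phase transitions in repeat expansion disorders suggest use as a template for making repeat-containing RNA.
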