Addgene plasmid #99150: pBluescript-CTG-47
Purpose: 47xCAG repeats in pBluescript vector
Depositing lab: Ron Vale. Depositing organization: University of California, San Francisco (UCSF). Publication: RNA phase transitions in repeat expansion disorders. Jain A, Vale RD. Nature. 2017 Jun 8;546(7657):243-247. doi: 10.1038/nature22386. Epub 2017 May 31. PubMed 28562589.
Backbone
  Vector backbone: pBluescript II
  Backbone manufacturer: Stratagene
  Backbone size w/o insert (bp): 2961
  Total vector size (bp): 3117
  Vector type: Bacterial Expression
Growth in bacteria
  Bacterial resistance: Ampicillin, 100 μg/mL
  Growth temperature: 30°C
  Growth strain: NEB Stable
  Copy number: Unknown
Gene/Insert
  Gene/Insert name: 47xCTG
  Species: Synthetic
  Insert size (bp): 180
  Promoter: T7
  Cloning method: Restriction Enzyme; 5′ cloning site EcoRI (not destroyed); 3′ cloning site NotI (not destroyed)
  Sequencing primers: 5′ TAATACGACTCACTATAGGG; 3′ GCAATTAACCCTCACTAAAGG
Terms and licenses: Academic/Nonprofit Terms; Industry Terms: Not Available to Industry
How to cite: pBluescript-CTG-47 was a gift from Ron Vale (Addgene plasmid # 99150 ; http://n2t.net/addgene:99150 ; RRID:Addgene_99150)
